Addgene plasmid #122012: pCoofy60
Purpose: (Empty Backbone) Baculovirus vector for parallel SLIC cloning containing N-terminal His6-eGFP with PreScission Cleavage site
Depositing lab: Peggy Stolt-Bergner & Sabine Suppmann. Depositing organization: Max Planck Institute of Biochemistry. Publication: A new method to customize protein expression vectors for fast, efficient and background free parallel cloning. Scholz J, Besir H, Strasser C, Suppmann S. BMC Biotechnol. 2013 Feb 14;13(1):12. 10.1186/1472-6750-13-12 PubMed 23410102.
Backbone
  Vector backbone: pFastBac-NG
  Backbone manufacturer: Thermo
  Backbone size (bp): 5946
  Vector type: Insect Expression
  Tag / fusion protein: His6-eGFP (N terminal on insert)
Growth in bacteria
  Bacterial resistance: Ampicillin, 100 μg/mL
  Growth temperature: 37°C
  Growth strain: DB3.1
  Copy number: High Copy
Gene/Insert
  Gene/Insert name: None
Terms and licenses: Academic/Nonprofit Terms; Industry Terms: Not Available to Industry
Depositor comments: ccdB Survival cells are NOT suitable for the unmodified plasmid containing the ccdB gene. The plasmid is provided in the recommended DB3.1 strain. Please see supplemental file for LP1 and LP2 primers to use for SLIC cloning. A detailed protocol for using pCoofy plasmids is available at https://p4eu.org/wiki . Use one of the following linearization primer pairs for SLIC cloning. Choose one LP1 forward vector primer and one LP2 reverse vector primer: LP1 forward vector primer: SLIC Primer (3C site) 5' GGGCCCCTGGAACAGAACTTCCAG 3' LP2 reverse vector primer: SLIC Primer 5' CGCCATTAACCTGATGTTCTGGGG 3' Test each preparation of the plasmid by transforming it into non-resistant cells (ex. DH5a) to ensure negative selection by ccdB kills all the transformed cells as expected.
How to cite: pCoofy60 was a gift from Peggy Stolt-Bergner & Sabine Suppmann (Addgene plasmid # 122012 ; http://n2t.net/addgene:122012 ; RRID:Addgene_122012)
