[The description below was written by a language model from this plasmid's Addgene catalogue record and pLannotate feature annotations shown in this document.]
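Description:
pCoofy60 is an empty baculovirus transfer vector for insect-cell protein expression, built on a pFastBac-type backbone (pFastBac-NG) and belonging to the pCoofy series designed for parallel, background-free SLIC (sequence- and ligation-independent) cloning. In E. coli it replicates from a high-copy ColE1/pUC-type origin and is selected with ampicillin through the bla gene; an f1 origin is also present. Because the unmodified plasmid carries the ccdB gyrase toxin, it has to be maintained in a ccdB-tolerant strain, and the record specifies DB3.1 rather than ccdB Survival cells.

The expression cassette sits between the Tn7R and Tn7L ends of a mini-Tn7 element, together with a gentamicin acetyltransferase gene driven by the Pc integron promoter. In pFastBac-type systems this arrangement allows site-specific transposition of the cassette into a baculovirus bacmid in E. coli, with gentamicin marking the transposed segment. Within the element, the Autographa californica polyhedrin promoter drives a His6 tag fused to EGFP. According to the catalogue entry, this is followed by a PreScission (3C) protease cleavage site, which is not annotated separately in the feature table. Downstream lie the ccdB counter-selection cassette and an SV40 polyadenylation signal.

For cloning, the vector is linearised by PCR with primers annealing at the 3C site and just past ccdB, so the gene of interest replaces the toxin gene and parental plasmid is eliminated in standard strains. The resulting protein carries an N-terminal His6-EGFP fusion for affinity purification and fluorescence monitoring, and the tag can be removed by protease cleavage.
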