Features (pLannotate 1.2.2; 18 found; start..end, strand, type, name):
     84..308     -  mobile_element Tn7R: mini-Tn7 element (right end of the Tn7 transposon) Tn7
    375..908     -  CDS            GmR: gentamycin acetyltransferase; aacC1; confers resistance to gentamycin
   1078..1106    -  promoter       Pc promoter: intI1 (promoter lies within the coding sequence); class 1 integron promoter
   1084..1431    -  CDS            YPR2_ECOLX (fragment): Protein predicted: Swiss-Prot protein existence level 4. From Escherichia coli.
   1458..1549    +  promoter       polyhedrin promoter: polh from Autographa californica; promoter for the baculovirus polyhedrin gene
   1610..1627    +  CDS            7xHis (fragment): 6xHis affinity tag
   1628..2341    +  CDS            EGFP: EGFP is a basic (constitutively fluorescent) green fluorescent protein published in 1996, derived from Aequorea victoria. It is reported to be a rapidly-maturing weak dimer with moderate acid sensitivity.
   2434..2465    -  misc_feature   MCS (fragment): pBluescript multiple cloning site
   2527..2829    +  CDS            ccdB: CcdB, a bacterial toxin that poisons DNA gyrase; ccdB; Plasmids containing the ccdB gene cannot be propagated in standard E. coli strains.
   2884..2967    +  CDS            large T antigen (fragment): large T antigen from SV40 (simian virus 40)
   2990..3124    +  polyA_signal   SV40 poly(A) signal: SV40 polyadenylation signal
   3153..3318    -  mobile_element Tn7L: mini-Tn7 element (left end of the Tn7 transposon) Tn7
   3481..3497    +  CDS            lacZα (fragment): LacZα fragment of β-galactosidase; lacZ fragment
   3502..3956    +  rep_origin     f1 ori (sequence partly withheld): f1 bacteriophage origin of replication; arrow indicates direction of (+) strand synthesis
   3982..4086    +  promoter       AmpR promoter: bla
   4087..4947    +  CDS            AmpR: β-lactamase; bla; confers resistance to ampicillin, carbenicillin, and related antibiotics
   5118..5706    +  rep_origin     ori: high-copy-number ColE1/pMB1/pBR322/pUC origin of replication
   5892..16      -  misc_feature   bom (fragment) (across the origin): basis of mobility region from pBR322
>Addgene plasmid #122012 | pCoofy60 | addgene full sequence | sequence record 243583 | Addgene NGS Result
TATTTCACACCGCATAGACCAGCCGCGTAACCTGGCAAAATCGGTTACGGTTGAGTAATAAATGGATGCC
CTGCGTAAGCGGGTGTGGGCGGACAATAAAGTCTTAAACTGAACAAAATAGATCTAAACTATGACAATAA
AGTCTTAAACTAGACAGAATAGTTGTAAACTGAAATCAGTCCAGTTATGCTGTGAAAAAGCATACTGGAC
TTTTGTTATGGCTAAAGCAAACTCTTCATTTTCTGAAGTGCAAATTGCCCGTCGTATTAAAGAGGGGCGT
GGCCAAGGGCATGGTAAAGACTATATTCGCGGCGTTGTGACAATTTACCGAACAACTCCGCGGCCGGGAA
GCCGATCTCGGCTTGAACGAATTGTTAGGTGGCGGTACTTGGGTCGATATCAAAGTGCATCACTTCTTCC
CGTATGCCCAACTTTGTATAGAGAGCCACTGCGGGATCGTCACCGTAATCTGCTTGCACGTAGATCACAT
AAGCACCAAGCGCGTTGGCCTCATGCTTGAGGAGATTGATGAGCGCGGTGGCAATGCCCTGCCTCCGGTG
CTCGCCGGAGACTGCGAGATCATAGATATAGATCTCACTACGCGGCTGCTCAAACTTGGGCAGAACGTAA
GCCGCGAGAGCGCCAACAACCGCTTCTTGGTCGAAGGCAGCAAGCGCGATGAATGTCTTACTACGGAGCA
AGTTCCCGAGGTAATCGGAGTCCGGCTGATGTTGGGAGTAGGTGGCTACGTCTCCGAACTCACGACCGAA
AAGATCAAGAGCAGCCCGCATGGATTTGACTTGGTCAGGGCCGAGCCTACATGTGCGAATGATGCCCATA
CTTGAGCCACCTAACTTTGTTTTAGGGCGACTGCCCTGCTGCGTAACATCGTTGCTGCTCCATAACATCA
AACATCGACCCACGGCGTAACGCGCTTGCTGCTTGGATGCCCGAGGCATAGACTGTACAAAAAAACAGTC
ATAACAAGCCATGAAAACCGCCACTGCGCCGTTACCACCGCTGCGTTCGGTCAAGGTTCTGGACCAGTTG
CGTGAGCGCATACGCTACTTGCATTACAGTTTACGAACCGAACAGGCTTATGTCAACTGGGTTCGTGCCT
TCATCCGTTTCCACGGTGTGCGTCACCCGGCAACCTTGGGCAGCAGCGAAGTCGAGGCATTTCTGTCCTG
GCTGGCGAACGAGCGCAAGGTTTCGGTCTCCACGCATCGTCAGGCATTGGCGGCCTTGCTGTTCTTCTAC
GGCAAGGTGCTGTGCACGGATCTGCCCTGGCTTCAGGAGATCGGAAGACCTCGGCCGTCGCGGCGCTTGC
CGGTGGTGCTGACCCCGGATGAAGTGGTTCGCATCCTCGGTTTTCTGGAAGGCGAGCATCGTTTGTTCGC
CCAGGACTCTAGCTATAGTTCTAGTGGTTGGCTACGTATACTCCGGAATATTAATAGATCATGGAGATAA
TTAAAATGATAACCATCTCGCAAATAAATAAGTATTTTACTGTTTTCGTAACAGTTTTGTAATAAAAAAA
CCTATAAATATTCCGGATTATTCATACCGTCCCACCATCGGGCGCGGATCCCGGTCCGAAACCATGAAAC
ATCACCATCACCATCACGTGAGCAAGGGCGAGGAGCTGTTCACCGGGGTGGTGCCCATCCTGGTCGAGCT
GGACGGCGACGTAAACGGCCACAAGTTCAGCGTGTCCGGCGAGGGCGAGGGCGATGCCACCTACGGCAAG
CTGACCCTGAAGTTCATCTGCACCACCGGCAAGCTGCCCGTGCCCTGGCCCACCCTCGTGACCACCCTGA
CCTACGGCGTGCAGTGCTTCAGCCGCTACCCCGACCACATGAAGCAGCACGACTTCTTCAAGTCCGCCAT
GCCCGAAGGCTACGTCCAGGAGCGCACCATCTTCTTCAAGGACGACGGCAACTACAAGACCCGCGCCGAG
GTGAAGTTCGAGGGCGACACCCTGGTGAACCGCATCGAGCTGAAGGGCATCGACTTCAAGGAGGACGGCA
ACATCCTGGGGCACAAGCTGGAGTACAACTACAACAGCCACAACGTCTATATCATGGCCGACAAGCAGAA
GAACGGCATCAAGGTGAACTTCAAGATCCGCCACAACATCGAGGACGGCAGCGTGCAGCTCGCCGACCAC
TACCAGCAGAACACCCCCATCGGCGACGGCCCCGTGCTGCTGCCCGACAACCACTACCTGAGCACCCAGT
CCGCCCTGAGCAAAGACCCCAACGAGAAGCGCGATCACATGGTCCTTAAGGAGTTCGTGACCGCCGCCGG
GATCACTCTCGGCATGGACGAGCTGTACAAGGGGGGTGGTGGCTCCGGTGGCGGAGGTACCCTGGAAGTT
CTGTTCCAGGGGCCCATGGACTAATGAGGTACCGGATCCGAATTCGAGCTCCGTCGACAAGCTTGATATC
GAATTCCTGCAGCCCAAACTGCAGTTGACAACATAAAAACTTTGTGTTATACTTGTAACGTAAGGAGGTA
ATGATTCAGTTTAAGGTTTACACCTATAAAAGAGAGAGCCGTTATCGTCTGTTTGTGGATGTACAGAGTG
ATATTATTGACACGCCCGGGCGACGGATGGTGATCCCCCTGGCCAGTGCACGTCTGCTGTCAGATAAAGT
CTCCCGTGAACTTTACCCGGTGGTGCATATCGGGGATGAAAGCTGGCGCATGATGACCACCGATATGGCC
AGTGTGCCGGTCTCCGTTATCGGGGAAGAAGTGGCTGATCTCAGCCACCGCGAAAATGACATCAAAAACG
CCATTAACCTGATGTTCTGGGGAATATAAGCTTGCGGCCGCACTCGAGGCATGCGGTACCAAGCTTGTCG
AGAAGTACTAGAGGATCATAATCAGCCATACCACATTTGTAGAGGTTTTACTTGCTTTAAAAAACCTCCC
ACACCTCCCCCTGAACCTGAAACATAAAATGAATGCAATTGTTGTTGTTAACTTGTTTATTGCAGCTTAT
AATGGTTACAAATAAAGCAATAGCATCACAAATTTCACAAATAAAGCATTTTTTTCACTGCATTCTAGTT
GTGGTTTGTCCAAACTCATCAATGTATCTTATCATGTCTGGATCTGATCACTGCTTGAGCCTAGGAGATC
CGAACCAGATAAGTGAAATCTAGTTCCAAACTATTTTGTCATTTTTAATTTTCGTATTAGCTTACGACGC
TACACCCAGTTCCCATCTATTTTGTCACTCTTCCCTAAATAATCCTTAAAAACTCCATTTCCACCCCTCC
CAGTTCCCAACTATTTTGTCCGCCCACAGCGGGGCATTTTTCTTCCTGTTATGTTTTTAATCAAACATCC
TGCCAACTCCATGTGACAAACCGTCATCTTCGGCTACTTTTTCTCTGTCACAGAATGAAAATTTTTCTGT
CATCTCTTCGTTATTAATGTTTGTAATTGACTGAATATCAACGCTTATTTGCAGCCTGAATGGCGAATGG
G
[124 nt withheld, positions 3502-3625]
C
[91 nt withheld, positions 3627-3717]
A
[49 nt withheld, positions 3719-3767]
CCTTTGACGTTGGAGTCCACGTTCTT
[37 nt withheld, positions 3794-3830]
ACCCTATCTCGGTCTATTCTTTTGATTTATAAGGGATTTTGCCGATTTCGGCCTATTGGTTAAAAAATGA
GCTGATTTAACAAAAATTTAACGCGAATTTTAACAAAATATTAACGCTTACAATTTAGGTGGCACTTTTC
GGGGAAATGTGCGCGGAACCCCTATTTGTTTATTTTTCTAAATACATTCAAATATGTATCCGCTCATGAG
ACAATAACCCTGATAAATGCTTCAATAATATTGAAAAAGGAAGAGTATGAGTATTCAACATTTCCGTGTC
GCCCTTATTCCCTTTTTTGCGGCATTTTGCCTTCCTGTTTTTGCTCACCCAGAAACGCTGGTGAAAGTAA
AAGATGCTGAAGATCAGTTGGGTGCACGAGTGGGTTACATCGAACTGGATCTCAACAGCGGTAAGATCCT
TGAGAGTTTTCGCCCCGAAGAACGTTTTCCAATGATGAGCACTTTTAAAGTTCTGCTATGTGGCGCGGTA
TTATCCCGTATTGACGCCGGGCAAGAGCAACTCGGTCGCCGCATACACTATTCTCAGAATGACTTGGTTG
AGTACTCACCAGTCACAGAAAAGCATCTTACGGATGGCATGACAGTAAGAGAATTATGCAGTGCTGCCAT
AACCATGAGTGATAACACTGCGGCCAACTTACTTCTGACAACGATCGGAGGACCGAAGGAGCTAACCGCT
TTTTTGCACAACATGGGGGATCATGTAACTCGCCTTGATCGTTGGGAACCGGAGCTGAATGAAGCCATAC
CAAACGACGAGCGTGACACCACGATGCCTGTAGCAATGGCAACAACGTTGCGCAAACTATTAACTGGCGA
ACTACTTACTCTAGCTTCCCGGCAACAATTAATAGACTGGATGGAGGCGGATAAAGTTGCAGGACCACTT
CTGCGCTCGGCCCTTCCGGCTGGCTGGTTTATTGCTGATAAATCTGGAGCCGGTGAGCGTGGGTCTCGCG
GTATCATTGCAGCACTGGGGCCAGATGGTAAGCCCTCCCGTATCGTAGTTATCTACACGACGGGGAGTCA
GGCAACTATGGATGAACGAAATAGACAGATCGCTGAGATAGGTGCCTCACTGATTAAGCATTGGTAACTG
TCAGACCAAGTTTACTCATATATACTTTAGATTGATTTAAAACTTCATTTTTAATTTAAAAGGATCTAGG
TGAAGATCCTTTTTGATAATCTCATGACCAAAATCCCTTAACGTGAGTTTTCGTTCCACTGAGCGTCAGA
CCCCGTAGAAAAGATCAAAGGATCTTCTTGAGATCCTTTTTTTCTGCGCGTAATCTGCTGCTTGCAAACA
AAAAAACCACCGCTACCAGCGGTGGTTTGTTTGCCGGATCAAGAGCTACCAACTCTTTTTCCGAAGGTAA
CTGGCTTCAGCAGAGCGCAGATACCAAATACTGTTCTTCTAGTGTAGCCGTAGTTAGGCCACCACTTCAA
GAACTCTGTAGCACCGCCTACATACCTCGCTCTGCTAATCCTGTTACCAGTGGCTGCTGCCAGTGGCGAT
AAGTCGTGTCTTACCGGGTTGGACTCAAGACGATAGTTACCGGATAAGGCGCAGCGGTCGGGCTGAACGG
GGGGTTCGTGCACACAGCCCAGCTTGGAGCGAACGACCTACACCGAACTGAGATACCTACAGCGTGAGCT
ATGAGAAAGCGCCACGCTTCCCGAAGGGAGAAAGGCGGACAGGTATCCGGTAAGCGGCAGGGTCGGAACA
GGAGAGCGCACGAGGGAGCTTCCAGGGGGAAACGCCTGGTATCTTTATAGTCCTGTCGGGTTTCGCCACC
TCTGACTTGAGCGTCGATTTTTGTGATGCTCGTCAGGGGGGCGGAGCCTATGGAAAAACGCCAGCAACGC
GGCCTTTTTACGGTTCCTGGCCTTTTGCTGGCCTTTTGCTCACATGTTCTTTCCTGCGTTATCCCCTGAT
TCTGTGGATAACCGTATTACCGCCTTTGAGTGAGCTGATACCGCTCGCCGCAGCCGAACGACCGAGCGCA
GCGAGTCAGTGAGCGAGGAAGCGGAAGAGCGCCTGATGCGGTATTTTCTCCTTACGCATCTGTGCGG
